Addgene plasmid #191297: pTETDuet_G121VDHFR_R166QTS
Purpose: Bacterial co-expression of E. coli folA (Dihydrofolate Reductase) and E. coli thyA (Thymidylate Synthase)
Depositing lab: Kimberly Reynolds. Depositing organization: University of Texas Southwestern Medical Center. Publication: The genetic landscape of a metabolic interaction. Nguyen TN, Ingle C, Thompson S, Reynolds KA. Nat Commun. 2024 Apr 18;15(1):3351. doi: 10.1038/s41467-024-47671-0. PubMed 38637543.
Backbone
  Vector backbone: pTET-duet
  Vector type: Bacterial Expression
Growth in bacteria
  Bacterial resistance: Chloramphenicol, 25 μg/mL
  Growth temperature: 30°C
  Growth strain: DH5alpha
  Copy number: Low Copy
Gene/Insert
  Gene/Insert name: folA, thyA (alt names: DHFR; TS)
  Species: E. coli
  Mutation: G121V DHFR, R166Q TYMS
  Promoter: T7 (folA), Tet (thyA)
  Cloning method: Restriction Enzyme; 5′ cloning site EcoNI (not destroyed); 3′ cloning site NotI (not destroyed)
  Sequencing primers: 5′ _GGATCTCGACGCTCTCCCTT; 3′ _CCGCTGAGCAATAACTAGC
Terms and licenses: Academic/Nonprofit Terms; Industry Terms: Not Available to Industry
Depositor comments: Please visit https://doi.org/10.1101/2023.05.28.542639 for bioRxiv preprint.
How to cite: pTETDuet_G121VDHFR_R166QTS was a gift from Kimberly Reynolds (Addgene plasmid # 191297 ; http://n2t.net/addgene:191297 ; RRID:Addgene_191297)
