[The description below was written by a language model from this plasmid's Addgene catalogue record and pLannotate feature annotations shown in this document.]
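Description:
pTETDuet_G121VDHFR_R166QTS is a 5.2 kb bacterial co-expression plasmid built on the pTET-duet backbone, a Duet-style vector with two independent expression cassettes. It replicates in E. coli from a p15A origin, which is compatible with ColE1-type plasmids. It is catalogued as low copy and is selected with chloramphenicol through a cat gene driven by its own promoter. Short annotated fragments of an RSF origin, IS1 and the tetracycline resistance gene appear to be backbone remnants rather than functional parts.

The payload is a pair of E. coli folate-metabolism enzymes, each carrying a point mutation. The folA gene, encoding dihydrofolate reductase with the G121V substitution, sits downstream of a T7 promoter, a lac operator and the T7 gene 10 ribosome binding site. A plasmid-borne lacI gene with its own promoter supplies the repressor that acts on this operator. The thyA gene, encoding thymidylate synthase with the R166Q substitution, is placed under the PLtetO-1 promoter, a lambda PL derivative bearing tet operator sites. No tetR gene is annotated on the plasmid, so any Tet repression would depend on the host strain. The thyA reading frame is followed by vector-derived S-Tag and SET1 fragments and a T7 terminator, and the record does not indicate that these fragments are fused to the enzyme.

Thymidylate synthase produces dihydrofolate as a by-product of dTMP synthesis, and dihydrofolate reductase acts on dihydrofolate, so the two activities are metabolically coupled. The stated purpose is co-expression of the two enzymes in bacteria, and the associated publication studies the genetic landscape of a metabolic interaction. This construct supplies one defined combination of DHFR and TS variants, and the record does not describe the functional effect of either mutation.
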