Features (pLannotate 1.2.2; 19 found; start..end, strand, type, name):
     34..107     +  promoter       PLtetO-1 promoter: modified phage lambda PL promoter with tet operator sites (Lutz and Bujard, 1997)
    149..940     +  CDS            thyA: TYSY_ECO57 - Experimental evidence at protein level: Swiss-Prot protein existence level 1. Catalyzes the reductive methylation of 2'-deoxyuridine-5'- monophosphate (dUMP) to 2'-deoxythymidine-5'-monophosphate (dTMP) while utilizing 5,10-methylenetetrahydrofolate (mTHF) as the methyl donor and reductant in the reaction, yielding dihydrofolate (DHF) as a by- product. This enzymatic reaction provides an intracellular de novo source of dTMP, an essential precursor for DNA biosynthesis. From Escherichia coli O157:H7.
    956..997     +  CDS            S-Tag (fragment): affinity and epitope tag derived from pancreatic ribonuclease A
   1027..1044    +  CDS            SET1 (fragment): solubility-enhancement tag derived from T7 phage gene 10B
   1052..1099    +  terminator     T7 terminator: transcription terminator for bacteriophage T7 RNA polymerase
   1323..1979    -  CDS            cat: CAT_ECOLX - Experimental evidence at protein level: Swiss-Prot protein existence level 1. This enzyme is an effector of chloramphenicol resistance in bacteria. From Escherichia coli. This protein is used as a marker in many commonly used cloning vectors, such as pACYC184.
   1980..2082    -  promoter       cat promoter: promoter of the E. coli cat gene encoding chloramphenicol acetyltransferase
   2203..2346    +  mobile_element IS1 (fragment): prokaryotic transposable element IS1
   2465..2520    -  rep_origin     RSF ori (fragment): Plasmids containing the RSF 1030 origin of replication can be propagated in E. coli cells that contain additional plasmids with compatible origins.
   2608..3153    -  rep_origin     p15A ori: Plasmids containing the medium-copy-number p15A origin of replication can be propagated in E. coli cells that contain a second plasmid with the ColE1 origin.
   3265..3329    -  CDS            TcR (fragment): tetracycline efflux protein; tet; confers resistance to tetracycline
   3344..3365    -  protein_bind   CAP binding site: CAP binding activates transcription in the presence of cAMP. E. coli catabolite activator protein
   3378..4460    -  CDS            lacI: lac repressor; lacI; The lac repressor binds to the lac operator to inhibit transcription in E. coli. This inhibition can be relieved by adding lactose or isopropyl-β-D-thiogalactopyranoside (IPTG).
   4461..4538    -  promoter       lacI promoter: lacI
   4546..4581    -  CDS            TcR (fragment): tetracycline efflux protein; tet; confers resistance to tetracycline
   4584..4602    +  promoter       T7 promoter: promoter for bacteriophage T7 RNA polymerase
   4603..4627    +  protein_bind   lac operator: The lac repressor binds to the lac operator to inhibit transcription in E. coli. This inhibition can be relieved by adding lactose or isopropyl-β-D-thiogalactopyranoside (IPTG). lac repressor encoded by lacI
   4642..4664    +  RBS            RBS: efficient ribosome binding site from bacteriophage T7 gene 10 (Olins and Rangwala, 1989)
   4671..5150    +  CDS            ecDHFR: E. coli dihydrofolate reductase; folA
>Addgene plasmid #191297 | pTETDuet_G121VDHFR_R166QTS | addgene full sequence | sequence record 378502 | Addgene NGS Result
CTTAAGTCGAACAGAAAGTAATCGTATTGTACATCCCTATCAGTGATAGAGATTGACATCCCTATCAGTG
ATAGAGATACTGAGCACATCAGCAGGACGCACTGACCGAATTCATTAAAGAGGAGAAAGGTACCATGCTG
CAGATCTCATGAAACAGTACCTGGAGCTGATGCAAAAAGTTCTGGATGAGGGTACCCAGAAAAACGACCG
CACGGGTACCGGAACGCTGAGCATTTTTGGCCATCAGATGCGTTTTAACCTGCAGGACGGATTCCCGCTG
GTTACGACCAAACGCTGCCACCTGCGTAGCATTATTCATGAGCTGCTGTGGTTTCTGCAAGGTGACACTA
ACATCGCGTATCTGCACGAAAACAATGTGACGATCTGGGATGAATGGGCCGATGAAAACGGCGATCTGGG
CCCAGTGTATGGTAAACAGTGGCGCGCCTGGCCAACGCCAGATGGCCGCCACATCGATCAGATCACGACC
GTGCTGAATCAACTGAAAAACGACCCGGACAGCCGCCGCATTATTGTTTCCGCGTGGAATGTGGGTGAAC
TGGATAAAATGGCGCTGGCGCCGTGCCATGCATTCTTCCAGTTTTACGTTGCGGACGGTAAGCTGAGCTG
TCAACTTTATCAGCAGAGCTGCGATGTTTTCCTCGGCCTGCCGTTCAATATCGCCAGCTACGCGTTACTG
GTGCATATGATGGCGCAGCAGTGCGACCTGGAGGTGGGTGATTTTGTCTGGACCGGCGGTGATACCCACC
TGTACAGCAACCATATGGACCAAACGCATCTGCAATTGAGCCGTGAGCCGCGTCCGCTGCCGAAACTGAT
TATTAAGCGCAAACCCGAGAGCATCTTTGACTATCGTTTCGAAGACTTCGAGATTGAAGGCTACGATCCG
CACCCGGGTATCAAAGCGCCGGTGGCTATCTAACTCGAGTCTGGTAAAGAAACCGCTGCTGCGAAATTTG
AACGCCAGCACATGGACTCGTCTACTAGCGCAGCTTAATTAACCTAGGCTGCTGCCACCGCTGAGCAATA
ACTAGCATAACCCCTTGGGGCCTCTAAACGGGTCTTGAGGGGTTTTTTGCTGAAACCTCAGGCATTTGAG
AAGCACACGGTCACACTGCTTCCGGTAGTCAATAAACCGGTAAACCAGCAATAGACATAAGCGGCTATTT
AACGACCCTGCCCTGAACCGACGACCGGGTCGAATTTGCTTTCGAATTTCTGCCATTCATCCGCTTATTA
TCACTTATTCAGGCGTAGCAACCAGGCGTTTAAGGGCACCAATAACTGCCTTAAAAAAATTACGCCCCGC
CCTGCCACTCATCGCAGTACTGTTGTAATTCATTAAGCATTCTGCCGACATGGAAGCCATCACAAACGGC
ATGATGAACCTGAATCGCCAGCGGCATCAGCACCTTGTCGCCTTGCGTATAATATTTGCCCATAGTGAAA
ACGGGGGCGAAGAAGTTGTCCATATTGGCCACGTTTAAATCAAAACTGGTGAAACTCACCCAGGGATTGG
CTGAGACGAAAAACATATTCTCAATAAACCCTTTAGGGAAATAGGCCAGGTTTTCACCGTAACACGCCAC
ATCTTGCGAATATATGTGTAGAAACTGCCGGAAATCGTCGTGGTATTCACTCCAGAGCGATGAAAACGTT
TCAGTTTGCTCATGGAAAACGGTGTAACAAGGGTGAACACTATCCCATATCACCAGCTCACCGTCTTTCA
TTGCCATACGGAACTCCGGATGAGCATTCATCAGGCGGGCAAGAATGTGAATAAAGGCCGGATAAAACTT
GTGCTTATTTTTCTTTACGGTCTTTAAAAAGGCCGTAATATCCAGCTGAACGGTCTGGTTATAGGTACAT
TGAGCAACTGACTGAAATGCCTCAAAATGTTCTTTACGATGCCATTGGGATATATCAACGGTGGTATATC
CAGTGATTTTTTTCTCCATTTTAGCTTCCTTAGCTCCTGAAAATCTCGATAACTCAAAAAATACGCCCGG
TAGTGATCTTATTTCATTATGGTGAAAGTTGGAACCTCTTACGTGCCGATCAACGTCTCATTTTCGCCAA
AAGTTGGCCCAGGGCTTCCCGGTATCAACAGGGACACCAGGATTTATTTATTCTGCGAAGTGATCTTCCG
TCACAGGTATTTATTCGGCGCAAAGTGCGTCGGGTGATGCTGCCAACTTACTGATTTAGTGTATGATGGT
GTTTTTGAGGTGCTCCAGTGGCTTCTGTTTCTATCAGCTGTCCCTCCTGTTCAGCTACTGACGGGGTGGT
GCGTAACGGCAAAAGCACCGCCGGACATCAGCGCTAGCGGAGTGTATACTGGCTTACTATGTTGGCACTG
ATGAGGGTGTCAGTGAAGTGCTTCATGTGGCAGGAGAAAAAAGGCTGCACCGGTGCGTCAGCAGAATATG
TGATACAGGATATATTCCGCTTCCTCGCTCACTGACTCGCTACGCTCGGTCGTTCGACTGCGGCGAGCGG
AAATGGCTTACGAACGGGGCGGAGATTTCCTGGAAGATGCCAGGAAGATACTTAACAGGGAAGTGAGAGG
GCCGCGGCAAAGCCGTTTTTCCATAGGCTCCGCCCCCCTGACAAGCATCACGAAATCTGACGCTCAAATC
AGTGGTGGCGAAACCCGACAGGACTATAAAGATACCAGGCGTTTCCCCCTGGCGGCTCCCTCGTGCGCTC
TCCTGTTCCTGCCTTTCGGTTTACCGGTGTCATTCCGCTGTTATGGCCGCGTTTGTCTCATTCCACGCCT
GACACTCAGTTCCGGGTAGGCAGTTCGCTCCAAGCTGGACTGTATGCACGAACCCCCCGTTCAGTCCGAC
CGCTGCGCCTTATCCGGTAACTATCGTCTTGAGTCCAACCCGGAAAGACATGCAAAAGCACCACTGGCAG
CAGCCACTGGTAATTGATTTAGAGGAGTTAGTCTTGAAGTCATGCGCCGGTTAAGGCTAAACTGAAAGGA
CAAGTTTTGGTGACTGCGCTCCTCCAAGCCAGTTACCTCGGTTCAAAGAGTTGGTAGCTCAGAGAACCTT
CGAAAAACCGCCCTGCAAGGCGGTTTTTTCGTTTTCAGAGCAAGAGATTACGCGCAGACCAAAACGATCT
CAAGAAGATCATCTTATTAATCAGATAAAATATTTCTAGATTTCAGTGCAATTTATCTCTTCAAATGTAG
CACCTGAAGTCAGCCCCATACGATATAAGTTGTAATTCTCATGTTAGTCATGCCCCGCGCCCACCGGAAG
GAGCTGACTGGGTTGAAGGCTCTCAAGGGCATCGGTCGAGATCCCGGTGCCTAATGAGTGAGCTAACTTA
CATTAATTGCGTTGCGCTCACTGCCCGCTTTCCAGTCGGGAAACCTGTCGTGCCAGCTGCATTAATGAAT
CGGCCAACGCGCGGGGAGAGGCGGTTTGCGTATTGGGCGCCAGGGTGGTTTTTCTTTTCACCAGTGAGAC
GGGCAACAGCTGATTGCCCTTCACCGCCTGGCCCTGAGAGAGTTGCAGCAAGCGGTCCACGCTGGTTTGC
CCCAGCAGGCGAAAATCCTGTTTGATGGTGGTTAACGGCGGGATATAACATGAGCTGTCTTCGGTATCGT
CGTATCCCACTACCGAGATGTCCGCACCAACGCGCAGCCCGGACTCGGTAATGGCGCGCATTGCGCCCAG
CGCCATCTGATCGTTGGCAACCAGCATCGCAGTGGGAACGATGCCCTCATTCAGCATTTGCATGGTTTGT
TGAAAACCGGACATGGCACTCCAGTCGCCTTCCCGTTCCGCTATCGGCTGAATTTGATTGCGAGTGAGAT
ATTTATGCCAGCCAGCCAGACGCAGACGCGCCGAGACAGAACTTAATGGGCCCGCTAACAGCGCGATTTG
CTGGTGACCCAATGCGACCAGATGCTCCACGCCCAGTCGCGTACCGTCTTCATGGGAGAAAATAATACTG
TTGATGGGTGTCTGGTCAGAGACATCAAGAAATAACGCCGGAACATTAGTGCAGGCAGCTTCCACAGCAA
TGGCATCCTGGTCATCCAGCGGATAGTTAATGATCAGCCCACTGACGCGTTGCGCGAGAAGATTGTGCAC
CGCCGCTTTACAGGCTTCGACGCCGCTTCGTTCTACCATCGACACCACCACGCTGGCACCCAGTTGATCG
GCGCGAGATTTAATCGCCGCGACAATTTGCGACGGCGCGTGCAGGGCCAGACTGGAGGTGGCAACGCCAA
TCAGCAACGACTGTTTGCCCGCCAGTTGTTGTGCCACGCGGTTGGGAATGTAATTCAGCTCCGCCATCGC
CGCTTCCACTTTTTCCCGCGTTTTCGCAGAAACGTGGCTGGCCTGGTTCACCACGCGGGAAACGGTCTGA
TAAGAGACACCGGCATACTCTGCGACATCGTATAACGTTACTGGTTTCACATTCACCACCCTGAATTGAC
TCTCTTCCGGGCGCTATCATGCCATACCGCGAAAGGTTTTGCGCCATTCGATGGTGTCCGGGATCTCGAC
GCTCTCCCTTATGCGACTCCTGCATTAGGAAATTAATACGACTCACTATAGGGGAATTGTGAGCGGATAA
CAATTCCCCTGTAGAAATAATTTTGTTTAACTTTAATAAGGAGATATACCATGATCAGTCTGATTGCGGC
GTTAGCGGTAGATCGCGTTATCGGCATGGAAAACGCCATGCCGTGGAACCTGCCTGCCGATCTCGCCTGG
TATAAACGCAACACCTTAAATAAACCCGTGATTATGGGCCGCCATACCTGGGAATCAATCGGTCGTCCGT
TGCCAGGACGCAAAAATATTATCCTCAGCAGTCAACCGGGTACGGACGATCGCGTAACGTGGGTGAAGTC
GGTGGATGAAGCCATCGCGGCGTGTGGTGACGTACCAGAAATCATGGTGATTGGCGGCGGTCGCGTTTAT
GAACAGTTCTTGCCAAAAGCGCAAAAACTGTATCTGACGCATATCGACGCAGAAGTGGAAGGCGACACCC
ATTTCCCGGATTACGAGCCGGATGACTGGGAATCGGTATTCAGCGAATTCCACGATGCTGATGCGCAGAA
CTCTCACAGCTATTGCTTTGAGATTCTGGAGCGGCGGTAACAGGCGTCGACAAGCTTGCGGCCGCATAAT
G
